>Addgene plasmid #53685 | UTYC-c613 | depositor partial sequence | sequence record 83812 | insert sequence
TTAAGAAGGAGATATACTATGTTGCCAAAGGACAAGTTGAATCCACCCACACCTAGTATTTACTTGGAAA
ATAAACGTGATGCTTTCTTTCCTCCATTACATCAATTTTGTACAAATCCAAAAAACCCTGTTACAGTAAT
ACGTGGCCTTGCTGGAGCTCTTAAATTAGATCTTGGACTTTTCTCTACCAAAACTTTGGTAGAAGCTAAC
AATGAACATATGGTAGAAGTGAGGACACAGTTGCTGCAACCAGCAGATGAAAACTGGGATCCCACTGGAA
CAAAGAAAATCTGGCGTTGTGAAAGCAATAGATCTCATACTACAATTGCCAAATACGCACAATACCAGGC
TTCCTCCTTCCAGGAATCATTGAGAGAAGAAAATGAGAAAAGAACACAACACAAAGATCATTCAGATAAC
GAATCCACATCTTCAGAGAATTCTGGAAGGAGAAGGAAAGGACCTTTTAAAACCATAAAATTTGGGACCA
ACATTGACCTCTCTGATAACAAAAAGTGGAAGTTGCAGTTACATGAACTGACTAAACTTCCTGCTTTTGC
GCGTGTGGTGTCAGCAGGAAATCTTCTAACCCATGTTGGGCATACCATTCTGGGCATGAATACAGTACAA
CTGTATATGAAAGTTCCAGGGAGTCGGACACCAGGTCACCAAGAAAATAACAACTTCTGCTCTGTTAACA
TAAATATTGGTCCAGGAGATTGTGAATGGTTTGTTGTACCTGAAGATTATTGGGGTGTTCTGAATGACTT
CTGTGAAAAAAATAATTTGAATTTTTTAATGAGTTCTTGGTGGCCCAACCTTGAAGATCTTTATGAAGCA
AATGTCCCTGTGTATAGATTTATTCAGCGACCTGGAGATTTGGTCTGGATAAATGCAGGCACTGTGCATT
GGGTTCAAGCTGTTGGCTGGTGCAATAACATTGCCTGGAATGTTGGTCCACTTACAGCCTGCCAGTATAA
ATTGGCAGTGGAACGGTATGAATGGAACAAATTGAAAAGTGTGAAGTCACCAGTACCCATGGTGCATCTT
TCCTGGAATATGGCACGAAATATCAAAGTCTCAGATCCAAAGCTTTTTGAAATGATTAAGTATTGTCTTT
TGAAAATTCTGAAGCAATATCAGACATTGAGAGAAGCTCTTGTTGCAGCAGGAAAAGAGGTTATATGGCA
TGGGCGGACAAATGATGAACCAGCTCATTACTGTAGCATTTGTGAGGTGGAGGTTTTTAATCTGCTTTTT
GTCACTAATGAAAGCAATACTCAAAAAACCTACATAGTACATTGCCATGATTGTGCACGAAAAACAAGCA
AAAGTTTGGAAAATTTTGTGGTGCTCGAACAGTACAAAATGGAGGACCTAATCCAAGTTTATGATCAATT
TACACTAGCTCTTTCATTATCATCCTCATCTGCAGAGAACCTCTACTTCCAATCGCACCATCATCACCAT
CACCATCACCACCATGATTACAAGGATGACGACGATAAGTGAGGATCC
