>Addgene plasmid #53685 | UTYC-c613 | addgene partial sequence | sequence record 89883 | Polyhedrin-F 5'-AAATGATAACCATCTCGC-3'
GTTTCGTACAGTTTTGTAATAAAAAAACCTATAAATATTCCGGATTATTCATACCGTCCACATCGGGCGC
GGATCTACTTAAGAAGGAGATATACTATGTTGCCAAAGGACAAGTTGAATCCACCCACACCTAGTATTTA
CTTGGAAAATAAACGTGATGCTTTCTTTCCTCCATTACATCAATTTTGTACAAATCCAAAAAACCCTGTT
ACAGTAATACGTGGCCTTGCTGGAGCTCTTAAATTAGATCTTGGACTTTTCTCTACCAAAACTTTGGTAG
AAGCTAACAATGAACATATGGTAGAAGTGAGGACACAGTTGCTGCAACCAGCAGATGAAAACTGGGATCC
CACTGGAACAAAGAAAATCTGGCGTTGTGAAAGCAATAGATCTCATACTACAATTGCCAAATACGCACAA
TACCAGGCTTCCTCCTTCCAGGAATCATTGAGAGAAGAAAATGAGAAAAGAACACAACACAAAGATCATT
CAGATAACGAATCCACATCTTCAGAGAATTCTGGAAGGAGAAGGAAAGGACCTTTTAAAACCATAAAATT
TGGGACCAACATTGACCTCTCTGATAACAAAAAGTGGAAGTTGCAGTTACATGAACTGACTAAACTTCCT
GCTTTTGCGCGTGTGGTGTCAGCAGGAAATCTTCTAACCCATGTTGGGCATACCATTCTGGGCATGAATA
CAGTACAACTGTATATGAAAGTTCCAGGGAGTCGGACACCAGGTCACCAAGAAAATAACAACTTCTGCTC
TGTTAACATAAATATTGGTCCAGGAGATTGTGAATGGTTTGTTGTACCTGAAGATTATTGGGGTGTTCTG
AATGACTTCTGTGAAAAAAATAATTTGAATTTTTTAATGAGTTCTTGGTGGCCCAACCTTGAAGATCTTT
ATGAA
