>Addgene plasmid #53685 | UTYC-c613 | addgene partial sequence | sequence record 90635 | SV40pA-R 5'-GAAATTTGTGATGCTATTGC-3'
TTGGCGTAATCATGGTCATAGCGTGTTTCCTGTGTGAAATTGTTATCCGCTCACAATTCCACACAACATA
CGAGCCGGAAGCATAAAGTGTAAAGCCTGGGGTGCCTAATGAGTGAGCTAACTCACATTAATTGCGTTGC
GCTCACTGCCCGCTTTCCAGTCGGGAAACCTGTCGTGCCAGCTGCATTAATGAATCGGCCAACGCGCGGG
GAGAGGCGGTTTGCGTATTGGGCGCTCTTCCGCTTCCGCGCTCACTGACTCGCTGCGCTCGGTCGTTCGG
CTGCGGCGAGCGGTATCAGCTCACTCAAAGGCGGTAATACGGTTATCCACGGAATCAGGGGATAACGCAG
GAAAGAACATGTGAGCAAAAGGCCAGCGAAAGGCCAGGAACCGTAAAAAGGCCGCGTTGCTGGCGTTTTT
CCATAGGCTCCGCCCCCCTGACGAGCATCACAAAAATCGACGCTCAAGTCA
