>Addgene plasmid #53685 | UTYC-c613 | addgene partial sequence | sequence record 91185 | fBac-2 5'-gggaggttttttaaagcaagtaaa-3'
GGCTGATTATGATCCTCTAGTACTTCTCGACAAGCTTGTCGACGGAGCTCGAATTCGGATCCTCACTTAT
CGTCGTCATCCTTGTAATCATGGTGGTGATGGTGATGGTGATGATGGTGCGATTGGAAGTAGAGGTTCTC
TGCAGATGAGGATGATAATGAAAGAGCTAGTGTAAATTGATCATAAACTTGGATTAGGTCCTCCATTTTG
TACTGTTCGAGCACCACAAAATTTTCCAAACTTTTGCTTGTTTTTCGTGCACAATCATGGCAATGTACTA
TGTAGGTTTTTTGAGTATTGCTTTCATTAGTGACAAAAAGCAGATTAAAAACCTCCACCTCACAAATGCT
ACAGTAATGAGCTGGTTCATCATTTGTCCGCCCATGCCATATAACCTCTTTTCCTGCTGCAACAAGAGCT
TCTCTCAATGTCTGATATTGCTTCAGAATTTTCAAAAGACAATACTTAATCATTTCAAAAAGCTTTGGAT
CTGAGACTTTGATATTTCGTGCCATATTCCAGGAAAGATGCACCATGGGTACTGGTGACTTCACACTTTT
CAATTTGTTCCATTCATACCGTTCCACTGCCAATTTATACTGGCAGGCTGTAAGTGGACCAACATTCCAG
GCAATGTTATTGCACCAGCCAACAGCTTGAACCCAATGCACAGTGCCTGCATTTATCCAGACCAAATCTC
CAGGTCGCTGAATAAATCTATACACAGGGACATTTGCTTCATAAAGATCTTCAAGGTTGGGCCACCAAGA
ACTCATTAAAAAATTCAAATTATTTTTTTCACAGAAGTCATTCAGAACACCCCAATAATCTTCAGGTACA
ACAAACCATTCACAATCTCCTGGACCAATATTTATGTTAACAGAGCAGAAGTTGTTATTTTCTTGGTGAC
CTGGTGTCCGACTCCCTGGAACTTTCATATACAGTTGTACTGTATTCATGCCCAGAATGGTATGCCCAAC
ATGGGTTAGAAGATTTCCTGCTGA
