[The description below was written by a language model from this plasmid's Addgene catalogue record.]
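Description:
UTYC-c613 is a baculovirus expression plasmid built on the pFB-CT10HF-LIC backbone from the SGC, a transfer-type vector designed for ligation-independent cloning. It is propagated in E. coli as a high-copy plasmid under ampicillin selection. No feature table accompanies the record, so the origin of replication, any transposition or recombination elements used to move the cassette into a baculoviral genome, and additional markers are not stated.

The insert is named UTYC and is placed under the polyhedrin promoter, the very late baculoviral promoter that drives strong expression in infected insect cells; Sf9 cells are the recommended expression host. The record notes that the insert may not be the full open reading frame, which is typical of constructs whose boundaries were chosen to give a well-behaved domain for crystallography, but the exact boundaries and source species are not given. The protein carries a C-terminal, TEV-cleavable affinity tag. The record is slightly inconsistent on its composition: the tag field lists His6-TEV, whereas the depositor comments and the backbone name indicate a 10-histidine tag plus FLAG epitope. Either way, the arrangement allows metal-affinity purification, with FLAG as a possible additional handle for capture or detection, followed by removal of the tag with TEV protease.

The stated purpose is production of recombinant protein in the baculovirus and insect cell system for structure determination, and the depositor comments link the construct to a solved structure from the structural genomics programme.
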