Addgene plasmid #53685: UTYC-c613
Purpose: Baculovirus expression for structure determination; may not be full ORF
Depositing lab: Nicola Burgess-Brown. Depositing organization: University of Oxford.
Backbone
  Vector backbone: pFB-CT10HF-LIC
  Backbone manufacturer: SGC
  Vector type: Baculovirus expression
Growth in bacteria
  Bacterial resistance: Ampicillin, 100 μg/mL
  Growth temperature: 37°C
  Growth strain: Mach1
  Growth instructions: Sf9 cell line is recommended for expression
  Copy number: High Copy
Gene/Insert
  Gene/Insert name: UTYC
  Promoter: polyhedrin promoter
  Tag / fusion protein: His6-TEV (C terminal on insert)
  Cloning method: Ligation Independent Cloning
  Sequencing primers: 5′ Polyhedrin forward
Terms and licenses: Academic/Nonprofit Terms; Industry Terms: Not Available to Industry
Depositor comments: Baculo vector with C-terminal 10His+flag, TEV-cleavable, for LIC cloning. http://www.thesgc.org/structures/3ZLI/
How to cite: UTYC-c613 was a gift from Nicola Burgess-Brown (Addgene plasmid # 53685 ; http://n2t.net/addgene:53685 ; RRID:Addgene_53685)
